>Addgene plasmid #217513 | pJFRC-10XUAS-FRT-STOP-FRT-myrGFP-2A-KDR::Pest | addgene full sequence | sequence record 433965 | Addgene NGS Result
AAGATCAAAGGATCTTCTTGAGATCCTTTTTTTCTGCGCGTAATCTGCTGCTTGCAAACAAAAAAACCAC
CGCTACCAGCGGTGGTTTGTTTGCCGGATCAAGAGCTACCAACTCTTTTTCCGAAGGTAACTGGCTTCAG
CAGAGCGCAGATACCAAATACTGTTCTTCTAGTGTAGCCGTAGTTAGGCCACCACTTCAAGAACTCTGTA
GCACCGCCTACATACCTCGCTCTGCTAATCCTGTTACCAGTGGCTGCTGCCAGTGGCGATAAGTCGTGTC
TTACCGGGTTGGACTCAAGACGATAGTTACCGGATAAGGCGCAGCGGTCGGGCTGAACGGGGGGTTCGTG
CACACAGCCCAGCTTGGAGCGAACGACCTACACCGAACTGAGATACCTACAGCGTGAGCTATGAGAAAGC
GCCACGCTTCCCGAAGGGAGAAAGGCGGACAGGTATCCGGTAAGCGGCAGGGTCGGAACAGGAGAGCGCA
CGAGGGAGCTTCCAGGGGGAAACGCCTGGTATCTTTATAGTCCTGTCGGGTTTCGCCACCTCTGACTTGA
GCGTCGATTTTTGTGATGCTCGTCAGGGGGGCGGAGCCTATGGAAAAACGCCAGCAACGCGGCCTTTTTA
CGGTTCCTGGCCTTTTGCTGGCCTTTTGCTCACATGTTACCGTCGACGATGTAGGTCACGGTCTCGAAGC
CGCGGTGCGGGTGCCAGGGCGTGCCCTTGGGCTCCCCGGGCGCGTACTCCACCTCACCCATCTGGTCCAT
CATGATGAACGGGTCGAGGTGGCGGTAGTTGATCCCGGCGAACGCGCGGCGCACCGGGAAGCCCTCGCCC
TCGAAACCGCTGGGCGCGGTGGTCACGGTGAGCACGGGACGTGCGACGGCGTCGGCGGGTGCGGATACGC
GGGGCAGCGTCAGCGGGTTCTCGACGGTCACGGCGGGCATGTCGACAAGCCGAACATATGGGCGCGCCTA
GTATGTATGTAAGTTAATAAAACCCATTTTTGCGGAAAGTAGATAAAAAAAACATTTTTTTTTTTTACTG
CACTGGATATCATTGAACTTATCTGATCAGTTTTAAATTTACTTCGATCCAAGGGTATTTGATGTACCAG
GTTCTTTCGATTACCTCTCACTCAAAATGACATTCCACTCAAAGTCAGCGCTGTTTGCCTCCTTCTCTGT
CCACAGAAATATCGCCGTCTCTTTCGCCGCTGCGTCCGCTATCTCTTTCGCCACCGTTTGTAGCGTTACG
TAGCGTCAATGTCCGCCTTCAGTTGCATTTTGTCAGCGGTTTCGTGACGAAGCTCCAAGCGGTTTACGCC
ATCAATTAAACACAAAGTGCTGTGCCAAAACTCCTCTCGCTTCTTATTTTTGTTTGTTTTTTGAGTGATT
GGGGTGGTGATTGGTTTTGGGTGGGTAAGCAGGGGAAAGTGTGAAAAATCCCGGCAATGGGCCAAGAGGA
TCAGGAGCTATTAATTCGCGGAGGCAGCAAACACCCATCTGCCGAGCATCTGAACAATGTGAGTAGTACA
TGTGCATACATCTTAAGTTCACTTGATCTATAGGAACTGCGATTGCAACATCAAATTGTCTGCGGCGTGA
GAACTGCGACCCACAAAAATCCCAAACCGCAATTGCACAAACAAATAGTGACACGAAACAGATTATTCTG
GTAGCTGTTCTCGCTATATAAGACAATTTTTGAGATCATATCATGATCAAGACATCTAAAGGCATTCATT
TTCGACTATATTCTTTTTTACAAAAAATATAACAACCAGATATTTTAAGCTGATCCTAGATGCACAAAAA
ATAAATAAAAGTATAAACCTACTTCGTAGGATACTTCGGGGTACTTTTTGTTCGGGGTTAGATGAGCATA
ACGCTTGTAGTTGATATTTGAGATCCCCTATCATTGCAGGGTGACAGCGGAGCGGCTTCGCAGAGCTGCA
TTAACCAGGGCTTCGGGCAGGCCAAAAACTACGGCACGCTCCGGCCACCCAGTCCGCCGGAGGACTCCGG
TTCAGGGAGCGGCCAACTAGCCGAGAACCTCACCTATGCCTGGCACAATATGGACATCTTTGGGGCGGTC
AATCAGCCGGGCTCCGGATGGCGGCAGCTGGTCAACCGGACACGCGGACTATTCTGCAACGAGCGACACA
TACCGGCGCCCAGGAAACATTTGCTCAAGAACGGTGAGTTTCTATTCGCAGTCGGCTGATCTGTGTGAAA
TCTTAATAAAGGGTCCAATTACCAATTTGAAACTCAGTTTGCGGCGTGGCCTATCCGGGCGAACTTTTGG
CCGTGATGGGCAGTTCCGGTGCCGGAAAGACGACCCTGCTGAATGCCCTTGCCTTTCGATCGCCGCAGGG
CATCCAAGTATCGCCATCCGGGATGCGACTGCTCAATGGCCAACCTGTGGACGCCAAGGAGATGCAGGCC
AGGTGCGCCTATGTCCAGCAGGATGACCTCTTTATCGGCTCCCTAACGGCCAGGGAACACCTGATTTTCC
AAGCCATGGTGCGGATGCCACGACATCTGACCTATCGGCAGCGAGTGGCCCGCGTGGATCAGGTGATCCA
GGAGCTTTCGCTCAGCAAATGTCAGCACACGATCATCGGTGTGCCCGGCAGGGTGAAAGGTCTGTCCGGC
GGAGAAAGGAAGCGTCTGGCATTCGCCTCCGAGGCTCTAACCGATCCGCCGCTTCTGATCTGCGATGAGC
CCACCTCCGGACTGGACTCCTTTACCGCCCACAGCGTCGTCCAGGTGCTGAAGAAGCTGTCGCAGAAGGG
CAAGACCGTCATCCTGACCATTCATCAGCCGTCTTCCGAGCTGTTTGAGCTCTTTGACAAGATCCTTCTG
ATGGCCGAGGGCAGGGTAGCTTTCTTGGGCACTCCCAGCGAAGCCGTCGACTTCTTTTCCTAGTGAGTTC
GATGTGTTTATTAAGGGTATCTAGTATTACATAACATCTCAACTCCTATCCAGCGTGGGTGCCCAGTGTC
CTACCAACTACAATCCGGCGGACTTTTACGTACAGGTGTTGGCCGTTGTGCCCGGACGGGAGATCGAGTC
CCGTGATCGGATCGCCAAGATATGCGACAATTTTGCCATTAGCAAAGTAGCCCGGGATATGGAGCAGTTG
TTGGCCACCAAAAATCTGGAGAAGCCACTGGAGCAGCCGGAGAATGGGTACACCTACAAGGCCACCTGGT
TCATGCAGTTCCGGGCGGTCCTGTGGCGATCCTGGCTGTCGGTGCTCAAGGAACCACTCCTCGTAAAAGT
GCGACTTATTCAGACAACGGTGAGTGGTTCCAGTGGAAACAAATGATATAACGCTTACAATTCTTGGAAA
CAAATTCGCTAGATTTTAGATAGAATTGCCTGATTCCACACCCTTCTTAGTTTTTTTCAATGAGATGTAT
AGTTTATAGTTTTGCAGAAGATAAATAAATTTCATTTAACTCGCGAATATTAATGAGATGCGAGTAACAT
TTTAATTTGCAGATGGTTGCCATCTTGATTGGCCTCATCTTTTTGGGCCAACAACTCACGCAAGTGGGTG
TGATGAATATCAACGGAGCCATCTTCCTCTTCCTGACCAACATGACCTTTCAAAACGTCTTTGCCACGAT
AAATGTAAGTCATGTTTAGAATACATTTGCATTTCAATAATTTACTAACTTTCTAATGAATCGATTCGAT
TTAGGTGTTCACCTCAGAGCTGCCAGTTTTTATGAGGGAGGCCCGAAGTCGACTTTATCGCTGTGACACA
TACTTTCTGGGCAAAACGATTGCCGAATTGCCGCTTTTTCTCACAGTGCCACTGGTCTTCACGGCGATTG
CCTATCCGATGATCGGACTGCGGGCCGGAGTGCTGCACTTCTTCAACTGCCTGGCGCTGGTCACTCTGGT
GGCCAATGTGTCAACGTCCTTCGGATATCTAATATCCTGCGCCAGCTCCTCGACCTCGATGGCGCTGTCT
GTGGGTCCGCCGGTTATCATACCATTCCTGCTCTTTGGCGGCTTCTTCTTGAACTCGGGCTCGGTGCCAG
TATACCTCAAATGGTTGTCGTACCTCTCATGGTTCCGTTACGCCAACGAGGGTCTGCTGATTAACCAATG
GGCGGACGTGGAGCCGGGCGAAATTAGCTGCACATCGTCGAACACCACGTGCCCCAGTTCGGGCAAGGTC
ATCCTGGAGACGCTTAACTTCTCCGCCGCCGATCTGCCGCTGGACTACGTGGGTCTGGCCATTCTCATCG
TGAGCTTCCGGGTGCTCGCATATCTGGCTCTAAGACTTCGGGCCCGACGCAAGGAGTAGCCGACATATAT
CCGAAATAACTGCTTGTTTTTTTTTTTTACCATTATTACCATCGTGTTTACTGTTTATTGCCCCCTCAAA
AAGCTAATGTAATTATATTTGTGCCAATAAAAACAAGATATGACCTATAGAATACAAGTATTTCCCCTTC
GAACATCCCCACAAGTAGACTTTGGATTTGTCTTCTAACCAAAAGACTTACACACCTGCATACCTTACAT
CAAAAACTCGTTTATCGCTACATAAAACACCGGGATATATTTTTTATATACATACTTTTCAAATCGCGCG
CCCTCTTCATAATTCACCTCCACCACACCACGTTTCGTAGTTGCTCTTTCGCTGTCTCCCACCCGCTCTC
CGCAACACATTCACCTTTTGTTCGACGACCTTGGAGCGACTGTCGTTAGTTCCGCGCGATTCGGTTCGCT
CAAATGGTTCCGAGTGGTTCATTTCGTCTCAATAGAAATTAGTAATAAATATTTGTATGTACAATTTATT
TGCTCCAATATATTTGTATATATTTCCCTCACAGCTATATTTATTCTAATTTAATATTATGACTTTTTAA
GGTAATTTTTTGTGACCTGTTCGGAGTGATTAGCGTTACAATTTGAACTGAAAGTGACATCCAGTGTTTG
TTCCTTGTGTAGATGCATCTCAAAAAAATGGTGGGCATAATAGTGTTGTTTATATATATCAAAAATAACA
ACTATAATAATAAGAATACATTTAATTTAGAAAATGCTTGGATTTCACTGGAACTAGGGCGCGCCTCCGG
AACATAATGGTGCAGGGCGCTGACTTCCGCGTTTCCAGACTTTACGAAACACGGAAACCGAAGACCATTC
ATGTTGTTGCTCAGGTCGCAGACGTTTTGCAGCAGCAGTCGCTTCACGTTCGCTCGCGTATCGGTGATTC
ATTCTGCTAACCAGTAAGGCAACCCCGCCAGCCTAGCCGGGTCCTCAACGACAGGAGCACGATCATGCGC
ACCCGTGGCCAGGGCCGCAAGCTTGCATGCCTGCAGGTCGGAGTACTGTCCTCCGAGCGGAGTACTGTCC
TCCGAGCGGAGTACTGTCCTCCGAGCGGAGTACTGTCCTCCGAGCGGAGTACTGTCCTCCGAGCGGAGAC
TCTAGCCCTAGGGCATGCCTGCAGGTCGGAGTACTGTCCTCCGAGCGGAGTACTGTCCTCCGAGCGGAGT
ACTGTCCTCCGAGCGGAGTACTGTCCTCCGAGCGGAGTACTGTCCTCCGAGCGGAGACTCTAGCGCTAGC
GACGTCGAGCGCCGGAGTATAAATAGAGGCGCTTCGTCTACGGAGCGACAATTCAATTCAAACAAGCAAA
GTGAACACGTCGCTAAGCGAAAGCTAAGCAAATAAACAAGCGCAGCTGAACAAGCTAAACAATCTGCAGT
AAAGTGCAAGTTAAAGTGAATCAATTAAAAGTAACCAGCAACCAAGTAAATCAACTGCAACTACTGAAAT
CTGCCAAGAAGTAATTATTGAATACAAGAAGAGAACTCTGAATAGATCTGAAGTTCCTATACTTTCTAGA
GAATAGGAACTTCTAACGTAAGCTAGCTAGACCGGTGTCGACTAAAGCCAAATAGAAAATTATTCAGTTC
CTGGCTTAAGTTTTTAAAAGTGATATTATTTATTTGGTTGTAACCAACCAAAAGAATGTAAATAACTAAT
ACATAATTATGTTAGTTTTAAGTTAGCAACAAATTGATTTTAGCTATATTAGCTACTTGGTTAATAAATA
GAATATATTTATTTAAAGATAATTGCGTTTTTATTGTCAGGGAGTGAGTTTGCTTAAAAACTCGTTTAGG
TTTGTCCTCCCGAAATTATTTATTTAAATGCGATGGAGAGTTGGCGCCGAATCGAAAACTTTACGCGCTT
AAAAGCACGAGTTGGCATCCCTAACGCGTAGGATCTTTGTGAAGGAACCTTACTTCTGTGGTGTGACATA
ATTGGACAAACTACCTACAGAGATTTAAAGCTCTAAGGTAAATATAAAATTTTTAAGTGTATAATGTGTT
AAACTACTGATTCTAATTGTTTGTGTATTTTAGATTCCAACCTATGGAACTGATGAATGGGAGCAGTGGT
GGAATGCCTTTAATGAGGAAAACCTGTTTTGCTCAGAAGAAATGCCATCTAGTGATGATGAGGCTACTGC
TGACTCTCAACATTCTACTCCTCCAAAAAAGAAGAGAAAGGTAGAAGACCCCAAGGACTTTCCTTCAGAA
TTGCTAAGTTTTTTGAGTCATGCTGTGTTTAGTAATAGAACTCTTGCTTGCTTTGCTATTTACACCACAA
AGGAAAAAGCTGCACTGCTATACAAGAAAATTATGGAAAAATATTTGATGTATAGTGCCTTGACTAGAGA
TCATAATCAGCCATACCACATTTGTAGAGGTTTTACTTGCTTTAAAAAACCTCCCACACCTCCCCCTGAA
CCTGAAACATAAAATGAATGCAATTGTTGTTGTTAACTTGTTTATTGCAGCTTATAATGGTTACAAATAA
AGCAATAGCATCACAAATTTCACAAATAAAGCATTTTTTTCACTGCATTCTAGTTGTGGTTTGTCCAAAC
TCATCAATGTATCTTATCATGTCTGGATCACTAGTGATCTGGCCGGGAAGTTCCTATACTTTCTAGAGAA
TAGGAACTTCCTCGAGAATCAAAATGGGCAACAAATGCTGCAGCAAGCGACAGGATCAGGAACTGGCACT
GGCCTATCCCACTGGGGGCTACAAGAAATCCGACTACACCTTTGGCCAGACGCACATCAACAGCAGCGGC
GGCGGCAACATGGGCGGCGTTCTTGGCCAGAAGCATAACAACGGTGGCTCGCTGGACTCGCGCTACACGC
CCGATCCCAATCATCGGGGTCCGTTGAAAATCGGCGGAAAGGGCGGCGTTGACATCATCAGACCACGCGG
ATCCTCCAAAGGTGAAGAACTGTTTACCGGAGTAGTCCCGATATTGGTTGAACTCGACGGCGATGTCAAC
GGTCATAAATTCAGTGTGTCCGGCGAGGGTGAGGGCGACGCCACATACGGTAAGCTGACGTTGAAGTTCA
TATGCACCACGGGCAAGCTGCCCGTGCCATGGCCGACGTTGGTCACGACGCTGACGTATGGTGTCCAGTG
TTTCAGCCGTTACCCCGATCATATGAAGCAGCATGACTTTTTCAAGTCGGCGATGCCGGAGGGATACGTT
CAAGAGAGGACCATTTTCTTCAAGGATGACGGCAACTATAAGACGCGAGCGGAGGTGAAATTTGAAGGCG
ACACACTCGTTAACCGTATTGAGTTGAAGGGCATTGATTTTAAGGAGGATGGCAACATTCTGGGCCATAA
GTTGGAATACAACTACAACTCGCATAATGTGTATATAATGGCAGATAAGCAGAAAAACGGAATAAAGGTT
AACTTCAAGATTCGCCACAACATAGAGGACGGTTCCGTGCAACTTGCAGATCATTACCAACAGAACACAC
CCATTGGAGATGGCCCAGTTCTCTTGCCAGACAATCACTACCTTTCCACACAGTCCGCGTTGAGCAAGGA
CCCCAATGAAAAGCGGGACCACATGGTGTTGCTGGAGTTTGTGACCGCAGCTGGTATTACACACGGCATG
GACGAGCTGTACAAGCGGGCTAAGAGATCAGGTTCTGGAGCACCAGTGAAACAGACTTTGAATTTTGACC
TTCTCAAGTTGGCAGGAGACGTGGAGTCCAACCCAGGGCCCATGAGTACTTTTGCAGAAGCAGCGCATCT
TACACCGCATCAATGTGCGAACGAAATCAACGAGATTCTGGAAAGTGATACATTCAACATTAATGCGAAA
GAAATACGCAACAAGTTGGCTAGTCTCTTTTCCATTCTTACCATGCAATCGCTGTCCATCCGTAGGGAAA
TGAAGATTAACACGTATCGTAGCTACAAGTCCGCAATCGGAAAATCCCTGAGCTTTGACAAGGATGACAA
GATTATCAAATTCACTGTACGGCTGAGGAAGACCGAGAGTCTGCAGAAAGACATTGAAAGCGCACTCCCG
TCCTACAAAGTCGTTGTTTCGCCATTCAAAAACCAGGAGGTGTCGCTTTTCGATCGATACGAGGAAACCC
ACAAGTACGATGCGTCCATGGTGGGCCTCCAATTTACGAACATTCTCAGCAAGGAGAAAGACATCTGGAA
AATCGTTAGCCGAATCGCTTGCTTCTTCGATCAGTCGTGCGTGACGACCACGAAGCGAGCGGAGTACCGC
CTGCTTCTGCTGGGAGCCGTAGGTAACTGTTGCCGTTATAGCGATCTCAAAAATCTGGACCCCCGGACCT
TTGAGATTTACAACAATTCCTTCTTGGGACCAATCGTGCGGGCCACGGTTACAGAGACAAAGAGTCGCAC
AGAGCGATATGTGAACTTTTACCCAGTGAATGGTGATTGCGATCTGTTGATTTCCCTCTACGATTACCTC
CGAGTTTGCTCCCCGATCGAGAAGACTGTGTCGAGCAATCGGCCGACAAACCAGACGCACCAGTTCCTCC
CGGAATCCCTTGCGCGGACCTTCAGCCGCTTCCTGACCCAGCACGTTGACGAGCCAGTCTTCAAGATTTG
GAACGGCCCGAAGTCGCACTTCGGTCGGCACCTGATGGCTACCTTCTTGTCGCGCTCCGAAAAGGGAAAG
TATGTTTCCTCCCTGGGCAACTGGGCAGGTGACCGCGAAATCCAGAGCGCCGTCGCGCGCTCCCACTACT
CGCATGGTTCCGTTACCGTTGACGACCGGGTCTTTGCATTCATATCGGGATTTTACAAAGAAGCCCCGCT
GGGTTCCGAGATTTATGTGTTGAAGGACCCCTCCAACAAGCCACTCAGCAGGGAGGAGCTGCTTGAGGAG
GAGGGCAACTCGCTCGGAAGTCCCCCACTGAGTCCTCCCTCCTCGCCCCGACTGGTGGCCCAGTCGTTCA
GTGCACACCCGTCGCTGCAACTCTTCGAACAGTGGCACGGCATCATCAGCGACGAGGTCCTGCAATTTAT
TGCGGAATATAGGCGCAAGCACGAGCTGCGGAGCCAGCGTACGGTGGTTGCAGGATCCCATGGCTTCCCT
CCAGAGGTGGAGGAGCAAGATGATGGCACTCTCCCCATGAGCTGCGCTCAAGAGAGTGGCATGGATCGTC
ACCCCGCTGCTTGCGCCTCGGCTCGCATCAACGTGTAATCTAGAGGATCTTTGTGAAGGAACCTTACTTC
TGTGGTGTGACATAATTGGACAAACTACCTACAGAGATTTAAAGCTCTAAGGTAAATATAAAATTTTTAA
GTGTATAATGTGTTAAACTACTGATTCTAATTGTTTGTGTATTTTAGATTCCAACCTATGGAACTGATGA
ATGGGAGCAGTGGTGGAATGCCTTTAATGAGGAAAACCTGTTTTGCTCAGAAGAAATGCCATCTAGTGAT
GATGAGGCTACTGCTGACTCTCAACATTCTACTCCTCCAAAAAAGAAGAGAAAGGTAGAAGACCCCAAGG
ACTTTCCTTCAGAATTGCTAAGTTTTTTGAGTCATGCTGTGTTTAGTAATAGAACTCTTGCTTGCTTTGC
TATTTACACCACAAAGGAAAAAGCTGCACTGCTATACAAGAAAATTATGGAAAAATATTTGATGTATAGT
GCCTTGACTAGAGATCATAATCAGCCATACCACATTTGTAGAGGTTTTACTTGCTTTAAAAAACCTCCCA
CACCTCCCCCTGAACCTGAAACATAAAATGAATGCAATTGTTGTTGTTAACTTGTTTATTGCAGCTTATA
ATGGTTACAAATAAAGCAATAGCATCACAAATTTCACAAATAAAGCATTTTTTTCACTGCATTCTAGTTG
TGGTTTGTCCAAACTCATCAATGTATCTTATCATGTCTGGATCGATCTGGCCGGCCGTTTAAACGAATTC
TTGAAGACGAAAGGGCCTCGTGATACGCCTATTTTTATAGGTTAATGTCATGATAATAATGGTTTCTTAG
ACTCAGGTGGCACTTTTCGGGGAAATGTGCGCGGAACCCCTATTTGTTTATTTTTCTAAATACATTCAAA
TATGTATCCGCTCATGAGACAATAACCCTGATAAATGCTTCAATAATATTGAAAAAGGAAGAGTATGAGT
ATTCAACATTTCCGTGTCGCCCTTATTCCCTTTTTTGCGGCATTTTGCCTTCCTGTTTTTGCTCACCCAG
AAACGCTGGTGAAAGTAAAAGATGCTGAAGATCAGTTGGGTGCACGAGTGGGTTACATCGAACTGGATCT
CAACAGCGGTAAGATCCTTGAGAGTTTTCGCCCCGAAGAACGTTTTCCAATGATGAGCACTTTTAAAGTT
CTGCTATGTGGCGCGGTATTATCCCGTATTGACGCCGGGCAAGAGCAACTCGGTCGCCGCATACACTATT
CTCAGAATGACTTGGTTGAGTACTCACCAGTCACAGAAAAGCATCTTACGGATGGCATGACAGTAAGAGA
ATTATGCAGTGCTGCCATAACCATGAGTGATAACACTGCGGCCAACTTACTTCTGACAACGATCGGAGGA
CCGAAGGAGCTAACCGCTTTTTTGCACAACATGGGGGATCATGTAACTCGCCTTGATCGTTGGGAACCGG
AGCTGAATGAAGCCATACCAAACGACGAGCGTGACACCACGATGCCTGTAGCAATGGCAACAACGTTGCG
CAAACTATTAACTGGCGAACTACTTACTCTAGCTTCCCGGCAACAATTAATAGACTGGATGGAGGCGGAT
AAAGTTGCAGGACCACTTCTGCGCTCGGCCCTTCCGGCTGGCTGGTTTATTGCTGATAAATCTGGAGCCG
GTGAGCGTGGGTCTCGCGGTATCATTGCAGCACTGGGGCCAGATGGTAAGCCCTCCCGTATCGTAGTTAT
CTACACGACGGGGAGTCAGGCAACTATGGATGAACGAAATAGACAGATCGCTGAGATAGGTGCCTCACTG
ATTAAGCATTGGTAACTGTCAGACCAAGTTTACTCATATATACTTTAGATTGATTTAAAACTTCATTTTT
AATTTAAAAGGATCTAGGTGAAGATCCTTTTTGATAATCTCATGACCAAAATCCCTTAACGTGAGTTTTC
GTTCCACTGAGCGTCAGACCCCGTAGAA
Features (pLannotate 1.2.2; 29 found; start..end, strand, type, name):
     18..606     +  rep_origin     ori: high-copy-number ColE1/pMB1/pBR322/pUC origin of replication
    693..762     +  protein_bind   attB: attB site for the φC31 integrase (Groth et al., 2000) phage φC31 integrase
    978..5097    +  gene           mini-white: white; This modified version of the white gene lacks part of the first intron.
   5102..5257    +  CDS            YPB1_ECOLX (fragment): Protein predicted: Swiss-Prot protein existence level 4. From Escherichia coli.
   5339..5360    -  misc_feature   MCS (fragment): pUC18/19 multiple cloning site
   5359..5453    +  protein_bind   5X UAS: five tandem copies of the "ScaI site" 17-mer CGGAGTACTGTCCTCCG, an upstream activating sequence (UAS) that efficiently binds yeast Gal4 (Webster et al., 1988; Pfeiffer et al., 2010) GAL4
   5487..5581    +  protein_bind   5X UAS: five tandem copies of the "ScaI site" 17-mer CGGAGTACTGTCCTCCG, an upstream activating sequence (UAS) that efficiently binds yeast Gal4 (Webster et al., 1988; Pfeiffer et al., 2010) GAL4
   5612..5850    +  promoter       hsp70 promoter: Drosophila melanogaster hsp70Bb promoter
   5860..5893    -  protein_bind   FRT (minimal): supports FLP-mediated excision but not integration (Turan and Bode, 2011) FLP recombinase from the Saccharomyces cerevisiae 2μ plasmid
   6262..6336    +  CDS            small t antigen (fragment): SV40 (simian virus 40) small t antigen
   6338..6403    +  intron         small t intron: SV40 (simian virus 40) small t antigen intron
   6533..6553    +  CDS            SV40 NLS: nuclear localization signal of SV40 (simian virus 40) large T antigen
   6560..6694    +  CDS            LT_POVHA (fragment): Protein inferred from homology: Swiss-Prot protein existence level 3. Isoform large T antigen is a key early protein essential for both driving viral replication and inducing cellular transformation. Plays a role in viral genome replication by driving entry of quiescent cells into the cell cycle and by autoregulating the synthesis of viral early mRNA. Displays highly oncogenic activities by corrupting the host cellular checkpoint mechanisms that guard cell division and the transcription, replication, and repair of DNA. Participates in the modulation of cellular gene expression preceeding viral
   6719..6802    +  CDS            large T antigen (fragment): large T antigen from SV40 (simian virus 40)
   6825..6959    +  polyA_signal   SV40 poly(A) signal: SV40 polyadenylation signal
   6977..7010    -  protein_bind   FRT (minimal): supports FLP-mediated excision but not integration (Turan and Bode, 2011) FLP recombinase from the Saccharomyces cerevisiae 2μ plasmid
   7024..7293    +  CDS            Src64B (fragment): SRC64_DROME - Also known as Src1. Experimental evidence at protein level: Swiss-Prot protein existence level 1. May play a role in the development of neural tissue and smooth muscle. From Drosophila melanogaster (Fruit fly).
   7285..7995    +  CDS            GFP (S65T): GFP (S65T) is a basic (constitutively fluorescent) green fluorescent protein published in 1995, derived from Aequorea victoria.
   8026..8091    +  CDS            F2A: 2A peptide from foot-and-mouth disease virus polyprotein Eukaryotic ribosomes fail to insert a peptide bond between the Gly and Pro residues, yielding separate polypeptides.
   8092..9432    +  CDS            A: FLP_KLULC - Protein inferred from homology: Swiss-Prot protein existence level 3. Catalyzes the recombination between the large inverted repetitions of the plasmid. From Kluyveromyces lactis (Yeast) (Candida sphaerica).
   9436..9555    +  CDS            Odc1 (fragment): DCOR_MOUSE - Also known as Odc. Experimental evidence at protein level: Swiss-Prot protein existence level 1. Catalyzes the first and rate-limiting step of polyamine biosynthesis that converts ornithine into putrescine, which is the precursor for the polyamines, spermidine and spermine. Polyamines are essential for cell proliferation and are implicated in cellular processes, ranging from DNA replication to apoptosis. From Mus musculus (Mouse).
   9566..9640    +  CDS            small t antigen (fragment): SV40 (simian virus 40) small t antigen
   9642..9707    +  intron         small t intron: SV40 (simian virus 40) small t antigen intron
   9837..9857    +  CDS            SV40 NLS: nuclear localization signal of SV40 (simian virus 40) large T antigen
   9864..9998    +  CDS            LT_POVHA (fragment): Protein inferred from homology: Swiss-Prot protein existence level 3. Isoform large T antigen is a key early protein essential for both driving viral replication and inducing cellular transformation. Plays a role in viral genome replication by driving entry of quiescent cells into the cell cycle and by autoregulating the synthesis of viral early mRNA. Displays highly oncogenic activities by corrupting the host cellular checkpoint mechanisms that guard cell division and the transcription, replication, and repair of DNA. Participates in the modulation of cellular gene expression preceeding viral
  10023..10106   +  CDS            large T antigen (fragment): large T antigen from SV40 (simian virus 40)
  10129..10263   +  polyA_signal   SV40 poly(A) signal: SV40 polyadenylation signal
  10390..10494   +  promoter       AmpR promoter: bla
  10495..11355   +  CDS            AmpR: β-lactamase; bla; confers resistance to ampicillin, carbenicillin, and related antibiotics
