[The description below was written by a language model from this plasmid's Addgene catalogue record and pLannotate feature annotations shown in this document.]
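Description:
pJFRC-10XUAS-FRT-STOP-FRT-myrGFP-2A-KDR::Pest is a Drosophila transgenesis and expression plasmid of about 11.5 kb built on the pJFRC177 backbone. It is propagated in E. coli through a high-copy ColE1/pUC-type origin and selected with ampicillin via the β-lactamase gene. For fly transformation it carries a φC31 attB site, which allows integrase-mediated insertion into a genomic attP landing site. A mini-white gene serves as the eye-colour marker for identifying transformants.

The payload is a conditional, bicistronic cassette that requires two inputs. Two 5X UAS blocks (ten GAL4 binding sites in total) sit upstream of the Drosophila hsp70 basal promoter, so transcription depends on GAL4. Immediately downstream, two minimal FRT sites in the same orientation flank a stop cassette made of SV40 small t intron/early-region sequence and the SV40 polyadenylation signal, which terminates transcripts before the coding region. Flp recombinase excises this stop, allowing expression of the open reading frame.

That frame begins with an N-terminal fragment of Src64B, which supplies the myristoylation signal that targets GFP (annotated as the S65T variant) to membranes. An F2A ribosome-skipping peptide follows, then KD recombinase, annotated by homology as the Kluyveromyces lactis FLP-like recombinase. KDR is fused to a mouse ornithine decarboxylase fragment, a PEST degron that shortens the protein's half-life. A second SV40 intron/poly(A) unit terminates the transcript.

Cells that have both GAL4 and Flp activity are therefore labelled with membrane GFP and also produce short-lived KD recombinase, which can act on separate KDRT-flanked transgenes. The associated publication concerns mapping neurotransmitter receptors onto the fly connectome, but the record does not specify the KDR target constructs.
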