Addgene plasmid #217513: pJFRC-10XUAS-FRT-STOP-FRT-myrGFP-2A-KDR::Pest
Purpose: Encodes a UAS controlled and Flp dependent conditional trangene of bicistronic myrGFP and KD Recombinase
Depositing lab: S. Lawrence Zipursky. Depositing organization: University of California, Los Angeles (UCLA). Publication: Mapping of multiple neurotransmitter receptor subtypes and distinct protein complexes to the connectome. Sanfilippo P, Kim AJ, Bhukel A, Yoo J, Mirshahidi PS, Pandey V, Bevir H, Yuen A, Mirshahidi PS, Guo P, Li HS, Wohlschlegel JA, Aso Y, Zipursky SL. Neuron. 2024 Jan 13:S0896-6273(23)00973-X. doi: 10.1016/j.neuron.2023.12.014. PubMed 38262414.
Backbone
  Vector backbone: pJFRC177
  Vector type: Insect Expression
Growth in bacteria
  Bacterial resistance: Ampicillin, 100 μg/mL
  Growth temperature: 37°C
  Growth strain: DH5alpha
  Copy number: High Copy
Gene/Insert
  Gene/Insert name: 10XUAS-FRT-STOP-FRT-myrGFP-2A-KDR::Pest
  Species: D. melanogaster (fly)
Terms and licenses: Academic/Nonprofit Terms; Industry Terms: Not Available to Industry
How to cite: pJFRC-10XUAS-FRT-STOP-FRT-myrGFP-2A-KDR::Pest was a gift from S. Lawrence Zipursky (Addgene plasmid # 217513 ; http://n2t.net/addgene:217513 ; RRID:Addgene_217513)
